Addgene plasmid #239881: LLP959
Purpose: TCTP-SynPro-12 engineered promoter driving the expression of Renilla luciferase
Depositing lab: Ryan Lister. Depositing organization: University of Western Australia. Publication: CRISPRi-based circuits to control gene expression in plants. Khan MA, Herring G, Zhu JY, Oliva M, Fourie E, Johnston B, Zhang Z, Potter J, Pineda L, Pflueger J, Swain T, Pflueger C, Lloyd JPB, Secco D, Small I, Kidd BN, Lister R. Nat Biotechnol. 2025 Mar;43(3):416-430. doi: 10.1038/s41587-024-02236-w. Epub 2024 May 20. PubMed 38769424.
Backbone
  Vector backbone: pBluescript SK(+)
  Vector type: Synthetic Biology
Growth in bacteria
  Bacterial resistance: Ampicillin, 100 μg/mL
  Growth temperature: 30°C
  Growth strain: DH5alpha
  Copy number: High Copy
Gene/Insert
  Gene/Insert name: TCTP-SynPro-12::Rluc (alt name: Other genes: NOS::Fluc)
  Species: Synthetic
  Mutation: N/A
  Tag / fusion protein: PEST on C-terminus of Rluc (C terminal on insert)
  Cloning method: Restriction Enzyme; 5′ cloning site Unknown (unknown if destroyed)
Terms and licenses: Academic/Nonprofit Terms; Industry Terms: Not Available to Industry
How to cite: LLP959 was a gift from Ryan Lister (Addgene plasmid # 239881 ; http://n2t.net/addgene:239881 ; RRID:Addgene_239881)
