[The description below was written by a language model from this plasmid's Addgene catalogue record and pLannotate feature annotations shown in this document.]
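Description:
LLP959 is a dual-luciferase reporter plasmid built on the pBluescript SK(+) backbone and catalogued as a synthetic biology construct for plant gene-circuit work. It is propagated in E. coli as a high-copy plasmid through its ColE1/pUC-type origin and selected with ampicillin via the β-lactamase gene. The backbone also retains the f1 phage origin, the flanking T7 and T3 promoters, and remnants of the lac promoter/operator and lacZα region.

The payload consists of two reporter units in the same orientation. In the test unit, the engineered TCTP-SynPro-12 promoter drives Renilla luciferase. The promoter itself is not annotated in the feature table, but an unannotated stretch upstream of the Renilla coding region is where it would be expected. The Renilla reading frame is interrupted by the IV2 intron derived from potato ST-LS1, which generally prevents functional expression in bacteria while permitting it in plant cells. The record states that a PEST degradation sequence is fused to the C-terminus of Rluc. The annotation software detects a short DREB2A-like fragment at that position, which may correspond to this tag. Such a destabilising tag shortens reporter half-life so that the signal tracks changes in promoter activity more closely. This unit ends with a CaMV poly(A) signal, a synthetic poly(A) signal and an RNA polymerase II pause site, which should limit read-through into the neighbouring cassette.

The second unit is a nopaline synthase (NOS) promoter driving firefly luciferase (luc+), also carrying the IV2 intron, followed by the NOS terminator, a synthetic poly(A) signal and a pause site. It presumably serves as an internal normalisation control for ratiometric measurement of synthetic promoter output, consistent with the associated work on CRISPRi-based circuits in plants.
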