Features (pLannotate 1.2.2; 24 found; start..end, strand, type, name):
     20..1590    -  CDS            luciferase (fragment): firefly luciferase; luc+; enhanced luc+ version of the luciferase gene
   1589..1777    -  intron         IV2 intron: modified second intron of the potato ST-LS1 gene (Vancanneyt et al., 1990)
   1777..1861    -  CDS            luciferase (fragment): firefly luciferase; luc+; enhanced luc+ version of the luciferase gene
   1872..2051    -  promoter       NOS promoter: nopaline synthase promoter
   2065..2156    -  misc_feature   pause site: RNA polymerase II transcriptional pause signal from the human α2 globin gene
   2170..2218    -  polyA_signal   poly(A) signal: synthetic polyadenylation signal
   2230..2389    -  polyA_signal   CaMV poly(A) signal (fragment): cauliflower mosaic virus polyadenylation signal
   2466..2540    -  CDS            DREB2A (fragment): DRE2A_ARATH - Also known as ERF045. Experimental evidence at protein level: Swiss-Prot protein existence level 1. Transcriptional activator that binds specifically to the DNA sequence 5'-[AG]CCGAC-3'. Binding to the C-repeat/DRE element mediates high salinity- and dehydration-inducible transcription. From Arabidopsis thaliana (Mouse-ear cress).
   2547..3452    -  CDS            LUCI_RENRE: Experimental evidence at protein level: Swiss-Prot protein existence level 1. Upon binding the substrate, the enzyme catalyzes an oxygenation, producing a very short-lived hydroperoxide that cyclizes into a dioxetanone structure, which collapses, releasing a CO(2) molecule. The spontaneous breakdown of the dioxetanone releases the energy (about 50 kcal/mole) that is necessary to generate the excited state of the coelenteramide product, which is the singlet form of the monoanion. In vivo the product undergoes the process of nonradiative energy transfer to an accessory protein, a green fluoresce
   3450..3638    -  intron         IV2 intron: modified second intron of the potato ST-LS1 gene (Vancanneyt et al., 1990)
   4038..4056    -  promoter       T7 promoter: promoter for bacteriophage T7 RNA polymerase
   4059..4216    +  CDS            lacZα (fragment): LacZα fragment of β-galactosidase; lacZ fragment
   4221..4649    +  rep_origin     f1 ori (sequence partly withheld): f1 bacteriophage origin of replication; arrow indicates direction of (+) strand synthesis
   4702..4806    +  promoter       AmpR promoter: bla
   4807..5667    +  CDS            AmpR: β-lactamase; bla; confers resistance to ampicillin, carbenicillin, and related antibiotics
   5838..6426    +  rep_origin     ori: high-copy-number ColE1/pMB1/pBR322/pUC origin of replication
   6609..6701    +  CDS            lacI (fragment): lac repressor; lacI; The lac repressor binds to the lac operator to inhibit transcription in E. coli. This inhibition can be relieved by adding lactose or isopropyl-β-D-thiogalactopyranoside (IPTG).
   6714..6735    +  protein_bind   CAP binding site: CAP binding activates transcription in the presence of cAMP. E. coli catabolite activator protein
   6750..6780    +  promoter       lac promoter: promoter for the E. coli lac operon
   6788..6804    +  protein_bind   lac operator: The lac repressor binds to the lac operator to inhibit transcription in E. coli. This inhibition can be relieved by adding lactose or isopropyl-β-D-thiogalactopyranoside (IPTG). lac repressor encoded by lacI
   6849..6867    +  promoter       T3 promoter: promoter for bacteriophage T3 RNA polymerase
   6886..6977    -  misc_feature   pause site: RNA polymerase II transcriptional pause signal from the human α2 globin gene
   6991..7039    -  polyA_signal   poly(A) signal: synthetic polyadenylation signal
   7040..13      -  terminator     NOS terminator (across the origin): nopaline synthase terminator and poly(A) signal
>Addgene plasmid #239881 | LLP959 | addgene full sequence | sequence record 490733 | Addgene NGS Result
TGTTTGAACGATCCTCGAGTTACACGGCGATCTTTCCGCCCTTCTTGGCCTTTATGAGGATCTCTCTGAT
TTTTCTTGCGTCGAGTTTTCCGGTAAGACCTTTCGGTACTTCGTCCACAAACACAACTCCTCCGCGCAAC
TTTTTCGCGGTTGTTACTTGACTGGCGACGTAATCCACGATCTCTTTTTCCGTCATCGTCTTTCCGTGCT
CCAAAACAACAACGGCGGCGGGAAGTTCACCGGCGTCATCGTCGGGAAGACCTGCGACACCTGCGTCGAA
GATGTTGGGGTGTTGGAGCAAGATGGATTCCAATTCAGCGGGAGCCACCTGATAGCCTTTGTACTTAATC
AGAGACTTCAGGCGGTCAACGATGAAGAAGTGTTCGTCTTCGTCCCAGTAAGCTATGTCTCCAGAATGTA
GCCATCCATCCTTGTCAATCAAGGCGTTGGTCGCTTCCGGATTGTTTACATAACCGGACATAATCATAGG
ACCTCTCACACACAGTTCGCCTCTTTGATTAACGCCCAGCGTTTTCCCGGTATCCAGATCCACAACCTTC
GCTTCAAAAAATGGAACAACTTTACCGACCGCGCCCGGTTTATCATCCCCCTCGGGTGTAATCAGAATAG
CTGATGTAGTCTCAGTGAGCCCATATCCTTGCCTGATACCTGGCAGATGGAACCTCTTGGCAACCGCTTC
CCCGACTTCCTTAGAGAGGGGAGCGCCACCAGAAGCAATTTCGTGTAAATTAGATAAATCGTATTTGTCA
ATCAGAGTGCTTTTGGCGAAGAAGGAGAATAGGGTTGGCACCAGCAGCGCACTTTGAATCTTGTAATCCT
GAAGGCTCCTCAGAAACAGCTCTTCTTCAAATCTATACATTAAGACGACTCGAAATCCACATATCAAATA
TCCGAGTGTAGTAAACATTCCAAAACCGTGATGGAATGGAACAACACTTAAAATCGCAGTATCCGGAATG
ATTTGATTGCCAAAAATAGGATCTCTGGCATGCGAGAATCTCACGCAGGCAGTTCTATGAGGCAGAGCGA
CACCTTTAGGCAGACCAGTAGATCCAGAGGAGTTCATGATCAGTGCAATTGTCTTGTCCCTATCGAAGGA
CTCTGGCACAAAATCGTATTCATTAAAACCGGGAGGTAGATGAGATGTGACGAACGTGTACATCGACTGA
AATCCCTGGTAATCCGTTTTAGAATCCATGATAATAATTTTTTGGATGATTGGGAGCTTTTTTTGCACGT
TCAAAATTTTTTGCAACCCCTTTTTGGAAACGAACACCACGGTAGGCTGCGAAATGCCCATACTGTTGAG
CAATTCACGTTCATTATAAATGTCGTTCGCGGGCGCAACTGCAACTCCGATAAATAACGCGCCCAACACC
GGCATAAAGAATTGAAGAGAGTTTTCACTGCATACGACGATTCTGTGATTTGTATTCAGCCCATATCGTT
TCATAGCTTCTGCCAACCGAACGGACATTTCGAAGTACTCAGCGTAAGTGATGTCCACCTCGATATGTGC
ATCTGTAAAAGCAATTGTTCCAGGAACCAGGGCGTATCTCTTCATAGCCTGCACATCAACAAATTTTGGT
CATATATTAGAAAAGTTATAAATTAAAATATACACACTTATAAACTACAGAAAAGCAATTGCTATATACT
ACATTCTTTTATTTTGAAAAAAATATTTGAAATATTATATTACTACTAATTAATGATAATTATTATATAT
ATATCAAAGGTAGAAGCAGAAACTTACCTTATGCAGTTGCTCTCCAGCGGTTCCATCTTCCAGCGGATAG
AATGGCGCCGGGCCTTTCTTTATGTTTTTGGCGTCTTCCATCCATGGACTCTAATTGGATACCGAGGGGA
ATTTATGGAACGTCAGTGGAGCATTTTTGACAAGAAATATTTGCTAGCTGATAGTGACCTTAGGCGACTT
TTGAACGCGCAATAATGGTTTCTGACGTATGTGCTTAGCTCATTAAACTCCAGAAACCCGCGGCTCAGTG
GCTCCTTCAACGTTGCGGTTCTCTAGAGAGCGCTAGAGAAATGTTCTGGCACCTGCACTTGCACTGGGGA
CAGCCTATTTTGCTAGTTTGTTTTGTTTCGTTTTGTTTTGATGGAGAGCGTATGTTAGTACTATCGATTC
ACACAAAAAACCAACACACAGATGTAATGAAAATAAAGATATTTTATTACTAGTAGGTCACTGGATTTTG
GTTTTAGGAATTAGAAATTTTATTGATAGAAGTATTTTACAAATACAAATACATACTAAGGGTTTCTTAT
ATGCTCAACACATGAGCGAAACCCTATAAGAACCCTAATTCCCTTATCTGGGAACTACTCACACATTATT
CTGGAGAAAAATAGAGAGAGATAGATTTGTAGAGAGAGACTGGTGATTTTTGCGGACTCTAGCATGGCCG
GGTACCTTAAGAACCAACACAACCTGGCGTTTCCACTGTGCATACCTCAGACTGGGAGCTTGTTGACGTT
ACTTCAGAAGCATCAGATCGAGAACCCTGCTCGTTTTTGAGCACTCTTTCAACAAAAGACTTAATATACT
TTCCCATCTCATCAGGAGCATCTTCTTGTGAGAAATGCAATCCTTTCACCTTAACGAACTCGGTGTTTGG
AAATTTCTTTGCACCTTCAACTATAGCATTACTGAAAAATCCTGGATCTGACTCGATGAACATCTTAGGC
AAATCATCTGATGCCCTAAGGTAAGCGTTATAATTTCTCACGATCTGCACAACATCAGGTTTACCTCCCT
TAACTAATGGTATTTCCCTAGGCCAACTGAGTGTTGGCCTTCTAACCTCTCCTTTTTCCTTGAAAGGTTC
GAGATATGCAGCAAACTCTTCTGGTTCCAATTTTCTCATAATCTTTGAAGGAAGCATAGTTTCCACGAAA
AAGTTATTTTCGAGAACCATCTTTTCTCCCTCTTCAGACTTGATCAAAGCAATATCCTCTTCAATATCTG
GCCACTCATCCCAAGATTCTATCACATCCACAACACTCTCTGCATGAACTATAGCTTTGATCTTATCTTG
GTGTTCGTATGAGTAATGGAATGCCAAGCAAGCACCCCAATCGTGTCCAACGAAAATAATCTTCTTAGGT
AAGTTGAGAAGTTCGAACCAAGCTGTGAGGTACTTATAATGATCCAAAAGTCTGTAAGAACCATTTCCAG
ATTTACCAGACTTTCCCATTCCGATAAGATCTGGGATAATACACCTAGCCACTGGTTCAATGTGAGGCAC
AACATGTCTCCACAAATATGAAGATGCAGCGTTTCCGTGAAGAAAGATAACTGCATTCTCAGCGTGCTTT
TCTGAATCGTAGTAATTAATGAAAGAATCAAGCACGTTCATCTGTTTACATCTTGCCCACCATTGTGGAC
CAGTTATCATTCTTTTTCTCTGCACATCAACAAATTTTGGTCATATATTAGAAAAGTTATAAATTAAAAT
ATACACACTTATAAACTACAGAAAAGCAATTGCTATATACTACATTCTTTTATTTTGAAAAAAATATTTG
AAATATTATATTACTACTAATTAATGATAATTATTATATATATATCAAAGGTAGAAGCAGAAACTTACCT
GCTCAGGATCATACACCTTTGAAGTCATCTGCAGTTATGTCGACGGATCCGGTCGCTTATTGATTGTTTT
CTCTCTCCGATGGATGCGAATAAACGAAAATCGAAGGTTGCGGGAGAGAGACGCAGCGACGAGGGGATTC
CACTCTAAACCTATACGTAAAGTATTTATAGTCCAGACATGGAGCAAGTTACCACAGGTAAATTTACAAT
TCTCGGTAAATTACAATTTTGGGCTTTAACTGTTTCCAATTTTCTATTTTTTACCCTTTCCTTTTTTTTA
AATAAAGGAAATAAATCTGAACCGACGCTTAATGAGCCGGGTTTGGTCCAACGGGTGGGGATTCGAGTGT
TGGAACGCGTTCGGAATTCGGCATGATCAAGCTTGTACCCAATTCGCCCTATAGTGAGTCGTATTACAAT
TCACTGGCCGTCGTTTTACAACGTCGTGACTGGGAAAACCCTGGCGTTACCCAACTTAATCGCCTTGCAG
CACATCCCCCTTTCGCCAGCTGGCGTAATAGCGAAGAGGCCCGCACCGATCGCCCTTCCCAACAGTTGCG
CAGCCTGAATGGCGAATGGG
[124 nt withheld, positions 4221-4344]
C
[91 nt withheld, positions 4346-4436]
A
[49 nt withheld, positions 4438-4486]
CCTTTGACGTTGGAGTCCACGTTCTTT
[37 nt withheld, positions 4514-4550]
ACCCTATCTCGGTCTATTCTTTTGATTTATAAGGGATTTTGCCGATTTCGGCCTATTGGTTAAAAAATGA
GCTGATTTAACAAAAATTTAACGCGAATTTTAACAAAATATTAACGCTTACAATTTAGGTGGCACTTTTC
GGGGAAATGTGCGCGGAACCCCTATTTGTTTATTTTTCTAAATACATTCAAATATGTATCCGCTCATGAG
ACAATAACCCTGATAAATGCTTCAATAATATTGAAAAAGGAAGAGTATGAGTATTCAACATTTCCGTGTC
GCCCTTATTCCCTTTTTTGCGGCATTTTGCCTTCCTGTTTTTGCTCACCCAGAAACGCTGGTGAAAGTAA
AAGATGCTGAAGATCAGTTGGGTGCACGAGTGGGTTACATCGAACTGGATCTCAACAGCGGTAAGATCCT
TGAGAGTTTTCGCCCCGAAGAACGTTTTCCAATGATGAGCACTTTTAAAGTTCTGCTATGTGGCGCGGTA
TTATCCCGTATTGACGCCGGGCAAGAGCAACTCGGTCGCCGCATACACTATTCTCAGAATGACTTGGTTG
AGTACTCACCAGTCACAGAAAAGCATCTTACGGATGGCATGACAGTAAGAGAATTATGCAGTGCTGCCAT
AACCATGAGTGATAACACTGCGGCCAACTTACTTCTGACAACGATCGGAGGACCGAAGGAGCTAACCGCT
TTTTTGCACAACATGGGGGATCATGTAACTCGCCTTGATCGTTGGGAACCGGAGCTGAATGAAGCCATAC
CAAACGACGAGCGTGACACCACGATGCCTGTAGCAATGGCAACAACGTTGCGCAAACTATTAACTGGCGA
ACTACTTACTCTAGCTTCCCGGCAACAATTAATAGACTGGATGGAGGCGGATAAAGTTGCAGGACCACTT
CTGCGCTCGGCCCTTCCGGCTGGCTGGTTTATTGCTGATAAATCTGGAGCCGGTGAGCGTGGGTCTCGCG
GTATCATTGCAGCACTGGGGCCAGATGGTAAGCCCTCCCGTATCGTAGTTATCTACACGACGGGGAGTCA
GGCAACTATGGATGAACGAAATAGACAGATCGCTGAGATAGGTGCCTCACTGATTAAGCATTGGTAACTG
TCAGACCAAGTTTACTCATATATACTTTAGATTGATTTAAAACTTCATTTTTAATTTAAAAGGATCTAGG
TGAAGATCCTTTTTGATAATCTCATGACCAAAATCCCTTAACGTGAGTTTTCGTTCCACTGAGCGTCAGA
CCCCGTAGAAAAGATCAAAGGATCTTCTTGAGATCCTTTTTTTCTGCGCGTAATCTGCTGCTTGCAAACA
AAAAAACCACCGCTACCAGCGGTGGTTTGTTTGCCGGATCAAGAGCTACCAACTCTTTTTCCGAAGGTAA
CTGGCTTCAGCAGAGCGCAGATACCAAATACTGTTCTTCTAGTGTAGCCGTAGTTAGGCCACCACTTCAA
GAACTCTGTAGCACCGCCTACATACCTCGCTCTGCTAATCCTGTTACCAGTGGCTGCTGCCAGTGGCGAT
AAGTCGTGTCTTACCGGGTTGGACTCAAGACGATAGTTACCGGATAAGGCGCAGCGGTCGGGCTGAACGG
GGGGTTCGTGCACACAGCCCAGCTTGGAGCGAACGACCTACACCGAACTGAGATACCTACAGCGTGAGCT
ATGAGAAAGCGCCACGCTTCCCGAAGGGAGAAAGGCGGACAGGTATCCGGTAAGCGGCAGGGTCGGAACA
GGAGAGCGCACGAGGGAGCTTCCAGGGGGAAACGCCTGGTATCTTTATAGTCCTGTCGGGTTTCGCCACC
TCTGACTTGAGCGTCGATTTTTGTGATGCTCGTCAGGGGGGCGGAGCCTATGGAAAAACGCCAGCAACGC
GGCCTTTTTACGGTTCCTGGCCTTTTGCTGGCCTTTTGCTCACATGTTCTTTCCTGCGTTATCCCCTGAT
TCTGTGGATAACCGTATTACCGCCTTTGAGTGAGCTGATACCGCTCGCCGCAGCCGAACGACCGAGCGCA
GCGAGTCAGTGAGCGAGGAAGCGGAAGAGCGCCCAATACGCAAACCGCCTCTCCCCGCGCGTTGGCCGAT
TCATTAATGCAGCTGGCACGACAGGTTTCCCGACTGGAAAGCGGGCAGTGAGCGCAACGCAATTAATGTG
AGTTAGCTCACTCATTAGGCACCCCAGGCTTTACACTTTATGCTTCCGGCTCGTATGTTGTGTGGAATTG
TGAGCGGATAACAATTTCACACAGGAAACAGCTATGACCATGATTACGCCAAGCTCGAAATTAACCCTCA
CTAAAGGGAACAAAAGCTGGAGCTCAGAGAAATGTTCTGGCACCTGCACTTGCACTGGGGACAGCCTATT
TTGCTAGTTTGTTTTGTTTCGTTTTGTTTTGATGGAGAGCGTATGTTAGTACTATCGATTCACACAAAAA
ACCAACACACAGATGTAATGAAAATAAAGATATTTTATTGATCTAGTAACATAGATGACACCGCGCGCGA
TAATTTATCCTAGTTTGCGCGCTATATTTTGTTTTCTATCGCGTATTAAATGTATAATTGCGGGACTCTA
ATCATAAAAACCCATCTCATAAATAACGTCATGCATTACATGTTAATTATTACATGCTTAACGTAATTCA
ACAGAAATTATATGATAATCGTCGCAAGACCGGCAACAGGATTCAATCTTAAGAAACTTTATTGCCAAA
